Addgene plasmid #236970: NanoLuc-hVTA1 Vector
Purpose: Express NanoLuc(R)-hVTA1 Fusion Protein in Mammalian Cells under a CMV promoter
Depositing lab: Promega Corporation.
Backbone
  Vector backbone: pFN31K Nluc CMV-neo Flexi(R) Vector
  Vector type: Mammalian Expression
  Selectable markers: Hygromycin
Growth in bacteria
  Bacterial resistance: Kanamycin, 50 μg/mL
  Growth temperature: 37°C
  Growth strain: DH5alpha
  Copy number: High Copy
Gene/Insert
  Gene/Insert name: hVTA1
  Species: H. sapiens (human)
  Mutation: None
  Entrez Gene: VTA1 (a.k.a. C6orf55, DRG-1, DRG1, HSPC228, LIP5, My012, SBP1)
  Promoter: CMV
  Tag / fusion protein: NanoLuc (R) (N terminal on backbone)
  Cloning method: Other
Terms and licenses: Academic/Nonprofit Terms; Industry Terms
How to cite: NanoLuc-hVTA1 Vector was a gift from Promega Corporation (Addgene plasmid # 236970 ; http://n2t.net/addgene:236970 ; RRID:Addgene_236970)
