[The description below was written by a language model from this plasmid's Addgene catalogue record and pLannotate feature annotations shown in this document.]
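Description:
NanoLuc-hVTA1 Vector is a mammalian expression plasmid of about 5.7 kb that produces human VTA1 fused at its N-terminus to NanoLuc luciferase. The catalogue lists the backbone as the pFN31K Nluc CMV-neo Flexi Vector. It is propagated in E. coli as a high-copy plasmid through a ColE1/pUC-type origin and is selected with kanamycin. Kanamycin resistance comes from the neo (nptII) aminoglycoside phosphotransferase gene, which sits directly downstream of a synthetic bacterial EM7 promoter.

The fusion reading frame consists of the human codon-optimised Nluc coding sequence followed by the unmutated VTA1 coding sequence, and it ends at an SV40 late-region polyadenylation signal. The catalogue gives CMV as the promoter. In the feature table, the annotations immediately upstream of Nluc are an SP6 phage promoter, which could support in vitro transcription, and a short minimal CMV promoter fragment. An adjacent CMV enhancer and promoter fragment are annotated on the opposite strand, facing the EM7-neo unit, so the exact CMV arrangement is not fully resolved by the automated annotation.

For selection in mammalian cells the record lists hygromycin. This agrees with a separate cassette in which the SV40 enhancer/early promoter drives hph (hygromycin phosphotransferase), terminated by a synthetic poly(A) signal. The "neo" in the backbone name would suggest G418 selection, so the hygromycin marker differs from what that name implies.

VTA1 is a cofactor of the VPS4 ATPases in the ESCRT-III/multivesicular body pathway. The stated purpose is only expression of the NanoLuc-VTA1 fusion in mammalian cells. Such fusions generally serve as luminescent reporters or energy-transfer donors, but the record names no specific assay.
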