Features (pLannotate 1.2.2; 15 found; start..end, strand, type, name):
     17..98      -  polyA_signal   SV40 poly(A) signal: SV40 polyadenylation signal
    121..204     -  CDS            large T antigen (fragment): large T antigen from SV40 (simian virus 40)
    260..292     -  misc_feature   MCS (fragment): pUC18/19 multiple cloning site
    301..1221    -  CDS            VTA1: VTA1_HUMAN - Also known as C6orf55. Experimental evidence at protein level: Swiss-Prot protein existence level 1. Involved in the endosomal multivesicular bodies (MVB) pathway. MVBs contain intraluminal vesicles (ILVs) that are generated by invagination and scission from the limiting membrane of the endosome and mostly are delivered to lysosomes enabling degradation of membrane proteins, such as stimulated growth factor receptors, lysosomal enzymes and lipids. Thought to be a cofactor of VPS4A/B, which catalyzes disassembles membrane-associated ESCRT-III assemblies. Involved in the sorting and
   1243..1755    -  CDS            Nluc: NanoLuc® luciferase human codon-optimized
   1794..1812    -  promoter       SP6 promoter: promoter for bacteriophage SP6 RNA polymerase
   1838..1860    -  promoter       minimal CMV promoter (fragment): human cytomegalovirus (CMV) immediate early promoter
   1870..2235    +  enhancer       CMV enhancer: human cytomegalovirus immediate early enhancer
   2237..2424    +  promoter       CMV promoter (fragment): human cytomegalovirus (CMV) immediate early promoter
   2443..2490    +  promoter       EM7 promoter: synthetic bacterial promoter&nbsp
   2522..3313    +  CDS            neo: KKA2_KLEPN - Also known as kan, nptII. Experimental evidence at protein level: Swiss-Prot protein existence level 1. Resistance to kanamycin, neomycin, paromomycin, ribostamycin, butirosin and gentamicin B. From Klebsiella pneumoniae.
   3474..4062    -  rep_origin     ori: high-copy-number ColE1/pMB1/pBR322/pUC origin of replication
   4188..4236    -  polyA_signal   poly(A) signal: synthetic polyadenylation signal
   4275..5297    -  CDS            hph: KHYB_ECOLX - Experimental evidence at protein level: Swiss-Prot protein existence level 1. The aminoglycoside phosphotransferases achieve inactivation of their antibiotic substrates by phosphorylation. Only phosphorylates hygromycin and closely related compounds such as demethyl analogs and destomycin. From Escherichia coli.
   5328..5685    -  promoter       SV40 promoter: SV40 enhancer and early promoter
>Addgene plasmid #236970 | NanoLuc-hVTA1 Vector | addgene full sequence | sequence record 473402 | Addgene NGS Result
AAGACGCGTGACGTCGGCAGTGAAAAAAATGCTTTATTTGTGAAATTTGTGATGCTATTGCTTTATTTGT
AACCATTATAAGCTGCAATAAACAAGTTAACAACAACAATTGCATTCATTTTATGTTTCAGGTTCAGGGG
GAGGTGTGGGAGGTTTTTTAAAGCAAGTAAAACCTCTACAAATGTGGTATGGCTGATTATGATCCGCGGC
CGCAATACGTCGACGTTATCAGCTGACTTCGTACGAGAGCCTAGGTGTTTCTAGAGGATCCCCGGGTACC
GAGCCCGAATTCGTTTAAACTTCTCTGCCTGTCGTCAGTAACTTGAGAGCCTTTTGTAGATTCTGGACAG
CAGTGCTTACATCTTCATACTGCAAAGCACTGCCAGCATATTTGCAGTACTTCTGAGCTCTAGCAAAGTC
TTCTGGGGTTAGACGAACATCCCCCTGGGAAATTGTATTGAAAAGTGCGGGATCAATGGCAGGTATAGTC
TGTGGAGTAGGTTGGATAGTATTACTTGCTACACCTGTGCTGTGAGGCACTTCTGCTGGTGTATTAGCTG
GAGCGTGTGCACCCGGAGGAATCTGTATTCCAGTATAGTTGCCTGATGGCATGTTGCTTGGGTCATAAGT
TGAAGATGATGATGGCTGAGTTGGCTGAGTGGGCAGAGAGGCTGCTCCAGCATCTTCATTTTCTTCAATA
TCATTATCTTCTTCAATTCCAACAGGGCCTGCTTGAGGAGTCTCCCCATTCTTTAAACAATTATGGATGT
ATGTTGCCTTCCATCTGGCATACTTCCTGTGTTTCACATTTTCATCAGTGAGTTCTCCAAATACTGTTAT
GACATCTATCAAAAGACTTGCAGTATAGAAGGACTTGATCATGTTTTTGTGAAATCGTCCAGCACGATCT
TCATTGTCTGCATACAAAAACATTTTCAAAGCATAATTCTCCAAATGGGCACAGCCCACTATTTCTTGAG
TAATAGCTTCATTATCACCCAACTGCTTCTTTAGAGCTTCTAACTGATCCATTAACTTTGATAAAAATTT
GCGACATTCAGGAGTTTTACTATCGATCTTCATTCCAGTCTGCATTGCGTATAAACGACAGTAATAAGCC
ACCACAGGGTCTCGCTTGTCATGCTCCTGAGCCGTCCTCAGATGATGCTGTATGCTCTTGAACTGTGCGG
GGAGCGGGGGCAGCGGTGCAAGCGCGGCCATGGCGATCGCGCCGCTCGAGCCCGCCAGAATGCGTTCGCA
CAGCCGCCAGCCGGTCACTCCGTTGATGGTTACTCGGAACAGCAGGGAGCCGTCGGGGTTGATCAGGCGC
TCGTCGATAATTTTGTTGCCGTTCCACAGGGTCCCTGTTACAGTGATCTTTTTGCCGTCGAACACGGCGA
TGCCTTCATACGGCCGTCCGAAATAGTCGATCATGTTCGGCGTAACCCCGTCGATTACCAGTGTGCCATA
GTGCAGGATCACCTTAAAGTGATGATCATCCACAGGGTACACCACCTTAAAAATTTTTTCGATCTGGCCC
ATTTGGTCGCCGCTCAGACCTTCATACGGGATGATGACATGGATGTCGATCTTCAGCCCATTTTCACCGC
TCAGGACAATCCTTTGGATCGGAGTTACGGACACCCCGAGATTCTGAAACAAACTGGACACACCTCCCTG
TTCAAGGACTTGGTCCAGGTTGTAGCCGGCTGTCTGTCGCCAGTCCCCAACGAAATCTTCGAGTGTGAAG
ACCATGGTGAGCGCTAGCTGCAAAAAGAACAAGTAGCTTGTATTCTATAGTGTCACCTAAATGGGCGATC
TGACGGTTCACTAAACCAGCTCTGCTTATATAGGCCTCCCTGGCGCGCCACTAGTTATTAATAGTAATCA
ATTACGGGGTCATTAGTTCATAGCCCATATATGGAGTTCCGCGTTACATAACTTACGGTAAATGGCCCGC
CTGGCTGACCGCCCAACGACCCCCGCCCATTGACGTCAATAATGACGTATGTTCCCATAGTAACGCCAAT
AGGGACTTTCCATTGACGTCAATGGGTGGAGTATTTACGGTAAACTGCCCACTTGGCAGTACATCAAGTG
TATCATATGCCAAGTCCGCCCCCTATTGACGTCAATGACGGTAAATGGCCCGCCTGGCATTATGCCCAGT
ACATGACCTTACGGGACTTTCCTACTTGGCAGTACATCTACGTATTAGTCATCGCTATTACCATGGTGAT
GCGGTTTTGGCAGTACACCAATGGGCGTGGATAGCGGTTTGACTCACGGGGATTTCCAAGTCTCCACCCC
ATTGACGTCAATGGGAGTTTGTTTTGGCACCAAAATCAACGGGACTTTCCAAAATGTCGTAATAACCCCG
CCCCGTTGACGCAAATGGGCGGTAGGCGTGTACGGTGGGAGGTCAAATCGAATTCTAATACTGTTGACAA
TTAATCATCGGCATAGTATATCGGCATAGTATAATACGACAAGGTGAGGAACTAAACCCAGGAGGCAGAT
CATGATTGAACAAGATGGATTGCACGCAGGTTCTCCGGCCGCTTGGGTGGAGAGGCTATTCGGCTATGAC
TGGGCACAACAGACAATCGGCTGCTCTGATGCCGCCGTGTTCCGGCTGTCAGCGCAGGGGCGCCCGGTTC
TTTTTGTCAAGACCGACCTGTCCGGTGCCCTGAATGAACTGCAGGACGAGGCAGCGCGGCTATCGTGGCT
GGCCACGACGGGCGTTCCTTGCGCAGCTGTGCTCGACGTTGTCACTGAAGCGGGAAGGGACTGGCTGCTA
TTGGGCGAAGTGCCGGGGCAGGATCTCCTGTCATCTCACCTTGCTCCTGCCGAGAAAGTATCCATCATGG
CTGATGCAATGCGGCGGCTGCATACGCTTGATCCGGCTACCTGCCCATTCGACCACCAAGCGAAACATCG
CATCGAGCGAGCACGTACTCGGATGGAAGCCGGTCTTGTCGATCAGGATGATCTGGACGAAGAGCATCAG
GGGCTCGCGCCAGCCGAACTGTTCGCCAGGCTCAAGGCGCGCATGCCCGACGGCGAGGATCTCGTCGTGA
CCCATGGCGATGCCTGCTTGCCGAATATCATGGTGGAAAATGGCCGCTTTTCTGGATTCATCGACTGTGG
CCGGCTGGGTGTGGCGGACCGCTATCAGGACATAGCGTTGGCTACCCGTGATATTGCTGAAGAGCTTGGC
GGCGAATGGGCTGACCGCTTCCTCGTGCTTTACGGTATCGCCGCTCCCGATTCGCAGCGCATCGCCTTCT
ATCGCCTTCTTGACGAGTTCTTCTGATTCGAAATGACCGACCAAGCGACGCCCAACCGGTATCAGCTCAC
TCAAAGGCGGTAATACGGTTATCCACAGAATCAGGGGATAACGCAGGAAAGAACATGTGAGCAAAAGGCC
AGCAAAAGGCCAGGAACCGTAAAAAGGCCGCGTTGCTGGCGTTTTTCCATAGGCTCCGCCCCCCTGACGA
GCATCACAAAAATCGACGCTCAAGTCAGAGGTGGCGAAACCCGACAGGACTATAAAGATACCAGGCGTTT
CCCCCTGGAAGCTCCCTCGTGCGCTCTCCTGTTCCGACCCTGCCGCTTACCGGATACCTGTCCGCCTTTC
TCCCTTCGGGAAGCGTGGCGCTTTCTCATAGCTCACGCTGTAGGTATCTCAGTTCGGTGTAGGTCGTTCG
CTCCAAGCTGGGCTGTGTGCACGAACCCCCCGTTCAGCCCGACCGCTGCGCCTTATCCGGTAACTATCGT
CTTGAGTCCAACCCGGTAAGACACGACTTATCGCCACTGGCAGCAGCCACTGGTAACAGGATTAGCAGAG
CGAGGTATGTAGGCGGTGCTACAGAGTTCTTGAAGTGGTGGCCTAACTACGGCTACACTAGAAGGACAGT
ATTTGGTATCTGCGCTCTGCTGAAGCCAGTTACCTTCGGAAAAAGAGTTGGTAGCTCTTGATCCGGCAAA
CAAACCACCGCTGGTAGCGGTGGTTTTTTTGTTTGCAAGCAGCAGATTACGCGCAGAAAAAAAGGATTTC
AAGAAGATCCTTTGATCTTTTCTACGGGGTCTGACGCTCAGTGGAACGAAAACTCACGTTAAGGGATTTT
GGTCATGAGATTATCAAAAAGGATCTTCACCTAGATCCTTTTATAGTCCGGAATCGTCACACAAAAAACC
AACACACAGATGTAATGAAAATAAAGATATTTTATTGCGGCCATCGTGATGGCTAGAGTCTAAACTCGAC
CTACCTCCTTAGCGCGCGGTCGTGTACTGGGCCGGCGGTTGCCGCTGTCGGCCAGCACCTCGACGCAGCC
GTCGGTCCATACGGCTGCGCTCCGGCGAGCGATTTGTGTGCGACCGACGGTGCCGGCCCCGCTGCGGACG
ATGGCATCGCAGCGGCCTTGAGCCCAGGCAGCATCGTCGAAGTTGCCGTCCACGAGGCTCTGGTAGAGCT
GATCCAGGCCGATGCGCAGCATGTAGGCTCGCAGACGAGGGCTGCCGGCCAGCTCGGGATGCCGGCGCTC
GAAGTAGCGAGTCTGCTGCTCCATGCAAGCCAGCCAGGGCCGCCAGAAGAAGATGTTGGCCACCTCGTAC
TGACTGTCCCCGAACATAGCTTCGGACCAGTCGATTACGGCGGTGATGCGGCCGTTGTCGGTCAGGACGT
TGTTGCTGCCGAAGTCGGCATGGACGAGGTGGCGCACCTCGGGACAGTCTTCGGCCCACAGCATCAGTTC
GTCCAGGGCTTGAGCTACGCTGGCGGACACGGTGTCGTCCATCACGGTCTGCCAGTGGTAGACATGGGGA
TCAGCAATGGCGCAAATGAAATCCCGCCAGGTTGTGTACTGGCCGATGCCTTGGGGCCCGAATGGGCCGA
AGCCGCTGGTTTGACTGAGGTCGGCGGCGGCAATAGCATCCATAGCTTCGGCGACAGGCTGTAACACAGC
AGGCAGCTCTGTTTCGGGGAGGTCTTGGAGAGTAACGCCTTGGGCGCGTCTACTGATGCAGTATGTCAGG
CTCTCGCTGAACTCGCCGATGTCCAACACTTCGGGGATGGGTAGTGCAGCGCTGGCGAAGTGGCGGTACA
CGTAGCGGTCTTTGTAGAAGCCATCAGCGCAGCTATTCACCCGCAGTACATAGCCGCGTCCGCCGACATC
GAAGCTGAAGGCTCGGCTCTCTTCGCCCTCCGACAACTGCATCAGGTCGCTCACACTGTCGAACTTCTCG
ATGAGAAATTTTTCAACGCTGGTAGCGGTGAGTTCGGGCTTCTTCATGGTGGCGCTAGTGTCAGAAGAAT
CGAGCTTTTTGCAAAAGCCTAGGCCTCCAAAAAAGCCTCCTCACTACTTCTGGAATAGCTCAGAGGCCGA
GGCGGCCTCGGCCTCTGCATAAATAAAAAAAATTAGTCAGCCATGGGGCGGAGAATGGGCGGAACTGGGC
GGAGTTAGGGGCGGGATGGGCGGAGTTAGGGGCGGGACTATGGTTGCTGACTAATTGAGATGCATGCTTT
GCATACTTCTGCCTGCTGGGGAGCCTGGGGACTTTCCACACCTGGTTGCTGACTAATTGAGATGCATGCT
TTGCATACTTCTGCCTGCTGGGGAGCCTGGGGACTTTCCACACCCTAACTGACACACATTCCACAGCTGG
TTCTTTCCGCCTCAGAAGGTACCTAACCAAGTTCCTCTTTCAGAGGTTATTTCAGGCCATGGTGCTGCGC
